Addgene plasmid #174927: pMSR:MSMEG_0876:Dendra
Purpose: C-term fluorescent fusion
Depositing lab: Keith Derbyshire & Joseph Wade. Depositing organization: Wadsworth Center, New York State Department of Health. Publication: A Mycobacterial Systems Resource for the Research Community. Judd JA, Canestrari J, Clark R, Joseph A, Lapierre P, Lasek-Nesselquist E, Mir M, Palumbo M, Smith C, Stone M, Upadhyay A, Wirth SE, Dedrick RM, Meier CG, Russell DA, Dills A, Dove E, Kester J, Wolf ID, Zhu J, Rubin ER, Fortune S, Hatfull GF, Gray TA, Wade JT, Derbyshire KM. mBio. 2021 Mar 2;12(2). pii: mBio.02401-20. doi: 10.1128/mBio.02401-20. PubMed 33653882.
Backbone
  Vector backbone: pMSR:Dendra
  Vector type: Bacterial Expression ; Integrating Mycobacterial Expression Vector attL5. T7 expression in E. coli
Growth in bacteria
  Bacterial resistance: Apramycin, 25 μg/mL
  Growth temperature: 37°C
  Growth strain: DH5alpha
  Copy number: High Copy
Gene/Insert
  Gene/Insert name: MSMEG_0876
  Species: M. smegmatis
  Promoter: pmycTetO
  Tag / fusion protein: Gly-Ala Linker/Dendra2/1x Flag Tag (C terminal on insert)
  Cloning method: Ligation Independent Cloning
  Sequencing primers: 5′ TGATAGAGTTTGTCCTCCCTATCAG; 3′ TCCATATGCACCTTGACACG
Resource information
  A portion of this plasmid was derived from a plasmid made by: CP000480.1
Terms and licenses: Academic/Nonprofit Terms; Industry Terms: Not Available to Industry
Depositor comments: 5' cloning site: AseI (destroyed), 3' cloning site: HindIII (not destroyed)
How to cite: pMSR:MSMEG_0876:Dendra was a gift from Keith Derbyshire & Joseph Wade (Addgene plasmid # 174927 ; http://n2t.net/addgene:174927 ; RRID:Addgene_174927)
