[The description below was written by a language model from this plasmid's Addgene catalogue record and pLannotate feature annotations shown in this document.]
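Description:
pMSR:MSMEG_0876:Dendra is a 5.8 kb integrating mycobacterial expression vector built on the pMSR:Dendra backbone and belonging to the Mycobacterial Systems Resource plasmid collection. In E. coli it replicates from a high-copy ColE1/pUC-type origin and is selected with apramycin, through the aac(3)IV acetyltransferase gene. It has no mycobacterial replication origin. Instead it encodes the mycobacteriophage L5 integrase, along with adjacent L5 sequence, so that it inserts by site-specific recombination at the chromosomal L5 attachment site. This gives a stable, single-copy integrant in mycobacteria.

The payload is the M. smegmatis open reading frame MSMEG_0876, inserted by ligation-independent cloning. The feature table does not annotate it, but it presumably occupies the unannotated stretch between the T7 promoter and Dendra2. The record does not state the function of the gene product. The gene is fused at its C terminus, through a Gly-Ala linker, to Dendra2, a green-to-red photoconvertible fluorescent protein, followed by a single FLAG epitope.

Expression in mycobacteria is driven by the pmycTetO promoter, a mycobacterial promoter carrying tet operators. These operator sequences probably explain the short "tight TRE" fragment hits just upstream of the cassette, which should not be read as a mammalian Tet-responsive promoter. The operators would be expected to make expression repressible where a Tet repressor is supplied, although the record lists no repressor gene on the plasmid. A T7 promoter upstream and a T7 terminator fragment downstream also allow expression of the same fusion in E. coli strains that supply T7 RNA polymerase.

The stated purpose is C-terminal fluorescent tagging. The construct suits localisation and photoconversion-based imaging of the MSMEG_0876 protein in live mycobacteria, with the FLAG tag available for immunodetection or affinity purification.
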