Features (pLannotate 1.2.2; 13 found; start..end, strand, type, name):
      1..19      +  promoter       T7 promoter: promoter for bacteriophage T7 RNA polymerase
    971..1657    +  CDS            Dendra2: Dendra2 is a photoconvertible green fluorescent protein published in 2006, derived from Dendronephthya sp.. It has high acid sensitivity.
   1697..1717    +  CDS            FLAG (fragment): FLAG® epitope tag, followed by an enterokinase cleavage site
   1726..1768    +  terminator     T7 terminator (fragment): transcription terminator for bacteriophage T7 RNA polymerase
   1974..2774    +  CDS            ApmR: aminoglycoside 3-N-acetyltransferase type IV ; aac(3)IV; confers resistance to apramycin (Paget and Davies, 1996)
   2841..2858    -  misc_feature   MCS (fragment): pBluescript multiple cloning site
   2899..3487    +  rep_origin     ori: high-copy-number ColE1/pMB1/pBR322/pUC origin of replication
   3655..3683    +  misc_feature   MCS (fragment): pUC18/19 multiple cloning site
   4243..5355    +  CDS            33: VINT_BPML5 - Also known as int. Protein inferred from homology: Swiss-Prot protein existence level 3. Integrase is necessary for integration of the phage into the host genome by site-specific recombination. From Mycobacterium phage L5 (Mycobacteriophage L5).
   5417..5521    -  CDS            32 (fragment): VG32_BPML5 - Protein predicted: Swiss-Prot protein existence level 4. From Mycobacterium phage L5 (Mycobacteriophage L5).
   5577..5681    +  CDS            Y4104_STRCO (fragment): Protein inferred from homology: Swiss-Prot protein existence level 3. From Streptomyces coelicolor (strain ATCC BAA-471 / A3(2) / M145).
   5739..5758    +  promoter       tight TRE promoter (fragment): Tet-responsive promoter PTight, consisting of seven tet operator sequences followed by the minimal CMV promoter
   5765..5782    +  promoter       tight TRE promoter (fragment): Tet-responsive promoter PTight, consisting of seven tet operator sequences followed by the minimal CMV promoter
>Addgene plasmid #174927 | pMSR:MSMEG_0876:Dendra | addgene full sequence | sequence record 345406 | Addgene NGS Result
TAATACGACTCACTATAGGGAGAAGGAGGCCATTATGACCAAATGGACCACCGCCAGGATTCCCGATCAA
ACAGGCCGCGTCGCGATCGTCACGGGCGCCAACACCGGCCTGGGCCTCGAAACCGCGAAGGCGCTCGCCG
CCAAGGGCGCCCATGTGGTGCTCGCGGTACGCAATCTGGACAAGGGCAAGGCCGCGGTCGACTGGATCGC
GCGCAGCGCGCCCACCGCCGATCTGGAGTTGCAGCAGCTCGACCTGGGCTCGCTGGCCTCGGTGCGCGCA
GCCGCCGACGACCTCAAGGGCAAGTTCGACCGGATCGACCTGCTCGTCAACAATGCAGGCGTCATGTGGC
CGCCGCGACAGACCACCGCGGACGGTTTCGAGCTGCAGTTCGGCACCAACCATCTGGGCCACTTCGCGCT
GACCGGCCTGCTGCTCGATCGCATGCTGACGGTTCCGGGCTCACGCGTCGTGACGGTCAGCAGCCAAGGC
CACCGCATCCTCGCGGCGATCCACTTCGACGATCTGCAGTGGGAACGCCGCTACAACCGGGTCGCGGCGT
ACGGGCAGTCGAAGTTGGCCAACCTGCTGTTCACCTATGAGCTGCAGCGCCGCCTCACCGGTCACCAGAC
CACGGCCCTGGCCGCTCATCCGGGCGCGTCGAACACCGAACTCGCGCGCCACCTGCCTGGCGCGCTGGAG
CGTCTCGTGACCCCGCTGGCGCAGGACGCCGCCCTCGGGGCGCTGCCGACCCTGCGCGCCGCGACCGATC
CCGGCGCCCTCGGTGGGCAGTACTTCGGCCCCGACGGGATCGGCGAGACGCGGGGCTACCCCAAGGTGGT
GGCGTCCAGCGCCCAGTCGCACGACGCCGATCTGCAGCGGAGGCTGTGGGCGGTGTCCGAGGAACTCACG
GGCGTGACGTTCCCCGTCGGCGAGGCGTTGCAGCAGGCCAAGCTTGGTGCGGCCGCGGGCAACACGCCTG
GCATCAATCTGATCAAGGAGGACATGCGTGTCAAGGTGCATATGGAGGGCAACGTGAACGGTCACGCCTT
CGTGATCGAGGGGGAGGGTAAGGGTAAGCCTTACGAAGGGACCCAGACCGCCAACCTCACCGTCAAGGAG
GGCGCCCCTCTCCCATTCTCGTACGATATCCTCACTACCGCGGTGCATTACGGGAACCGCGTGTTCACCA
AGTACCCCGAGGATATCCCTGACTACTTCAAGCAGAGCTTCCCGGAGGGATACTCCTGGGAGCGGACGAT
GACCTTCGAAGACAAGGGTATCTGTACGATCCGCAGCGACATCTCGCTGGAAGGGGACTGTTTCTTCCAG
AACGTCCGTTTCAAGGGGACCAACTTTCCGCCGAACGGCCCGGTCATGCAGAAGAAGACCCTCAAGTGGG
AGCCGAGCACGGAGAAGCTGCACGTTCGGGACGGCCTCCTGGTCGGCAACATCAACATGGCGCTGCTGCT
GGAAGGCGGCGGCCACTACCTATGCGACTTCAAGACCACGTACAAAGCGAAGAAGGTCGTCCAGCTGCCC
GACGCGCACTTCGTGGACCACCGCATCGAAATCCTGGGGAACGATTCGGACTACAACAAGGTCAAGTTGT
ACGAGCACGCTGTGGCACGCTATAGCCCGCTCCCGTCGCAGGTCTGGTTCGAAGGCGGCGGCGGGGAGAA
CCTGTATTTCCAGGACTACAAGGACGACGACGACAAGTGATTTAAATAACCCCTTGGGGCCTCTAAACGG
GTCTTGAGGGGTTTTTTGTTAACTAGCGTACGATCGAATTCCTGCAGCTCACGGTAACTGATGCCGTATT
TGCAGTACCAGCGTACGGCCCACAGAATGATGTCACGCTGAAAATGCCGGCCTTTGAATGGGTTCATGTG
CAGCTCCATCAGCAAAAGGGGATGATAAGTTTATCACCACCGACTATTTGCAACAGTGCCGTTGATCGTG
CTATGATCGACTGATGTCATCAGCGGTGGAGTGCAATGTCGTGCAATACGAATGGCGAAAAGCCGAGCTC
ATCGGTCAGCTTCTCAACCTTGGGGTTACCCCCGGCGGTGTGCTGCTGGTCCACAGCTCCTTCCGTAGCG
TCCGGCCCCTCGAAGATGGGCCACTTGGACTGATCGAGGCCCTGCGTGCTACGCTGGGTCCGGGAGGGAC
GCTCGTCATGCCCTCGTGGTCAGGTCTGGACGACGAGCCGTTCGATCCTGCCACGTCGCCCGTTACACCG
GACCTTGGAGTTGTCTCTGACACATTCTGGCGCCTGCCAAATGTAAAGCGCAGCGCCCATCCATTTGCCT
TTGCGGCAGCGGGGCCACAGGCAGAGCAGATCATCTCTGATCCATTGCCCCTGCCACCTTACTCGCCTGC
AAGCCCGGTCGCCCGTGTCCATGAACTCGATGGGCAGGTACTTCTCCTCGGCGTGGGACACGATGCCAAC
ACGACGCTGCATCTTGCCGAGTTGATGGCAAAGGTTCCCTATGGGGTGCCGAGACACTGCACCATTCTTC
AGGATGGCAAGTTGGTACGCGTCGATTATCTCGAGAATGACCACTGCTGTGAGCGCTTTGCCTTGGCGGA
CAGGTGGCTCAAGGAGAAGAGCCTTCAGAAGGAAGGTCCAGTCGGTCATGCCTTTGCTCGGTTGATCCGC
TCCCGCGACATTGTGGCGACAGCCCTGGGTCAACTGGGCCGAGATCCGTTGATCTTCCTGCATCCGCCAG
AGGCGGGATGCGAAGAATGCGATGCCGCTCGCCAGTCGATTGGCTGAGCTCATGAGCGGAGAACGAGATG
ACGTTGGAGGGGCAAGGTCGCGCTGATTGCTGGGGCAACACGGGGGATCCACTAGTTCCATGAGCGTCAG
ACCCCGTAGAAAAGATCAAAGGATCTTCTTGAGATCCTTTTTTTCTGCGCGTAATCTGCTGCTTGCAAAC
AAAAAAACCACCGCTACCAGCGGTGGTTTGTTTGCCGGATCAAGAGCTACCAACTCTTTTTCCGAAGGTA
ACTGGCTTCAGCAGAGCGCAGATACCAAATACTGTCCTTCTAGTGTAGCCGTAGTTAGGCCACCACTTCA
AGAACTCTGTAGCACCGCCTACATACCTCGCTCTGCTAATCCTGTTACCAGTGGCTGCTGCCAGTGGCGA
TAAGTCGTGTCTTACCGGGTTGGACTCAAGACGATAGTTACCGGATAAGGCGCAGCGGTCGGGCTGAACG
GGGGGTTCGTGCACACAGCCCAGCTTGGAGCGAACGACCTACACCGAACTGAGATACCTACAGCGTGAGC
TATGAGAAAGCGCCACGCTTCCCGAGGGGAGAAAGGCGGACAGGTATCCGGTAAGCGGCAGGGTCGGAAC
AGGAGAGCGCACGAGGGAGCTTCCAGGGGGAAACGCCTGGTATCTTTATAGTCCTGTCGGGTTTCGCCAC
CTCTGACTTGAGCGTCGATTTTTGTGATGCTCGTCAGGGGGGCGGAGCCTATGGAAAAACGCCAGCAACG
CGGCCTTTTTACGGTTCCTGGCCTTTTGCTGGCCTTTTGCTCACATGTTCTTTCCTGCGTTATCCCCTGA
TTCTGTGGATAACCGTATTACCGCCTTTGAGTGAGCTGATACCGCTCGCCGCAGCCGAACGACCGAGCGC
AACGCGTGCGGCCGCGGTACCCGGGGATCCTCTAGAGTCGACCACCAAGGGCACCATCTCTGCTTGGGCC
ACCCCGTTGGCCGCAGCCAGCTCGCTGAGAGCCGTGAACGACAGGGCGAACGCCAGCCCGCCGACGGCGA
GGGTTCCGACCGCTGCAACTCCCGGTGCAACCTTGTCCCGGTCTATTCTCTTCACTGCACCAGCTCCAAT
CTGGTGTGAATGCCCCTCGTCTGTTCGCGCAGGCGGGGGGCTCTATTCGTTTGTCAGCATCGAAAGTAGC
CAGATCAGGGATGCGTTGCAACCGCGTATGCCCAGGTCAGAAGAGTCGCACAAGAGTTGCAGACCCCTGG
AAAGAAAAATGGCCAGAGGGCGAAAACACCCTCTGACCAGCGGAGCGGGCGACGGGAATCGAACCCGCGT
AGCTAGTTTGGAAGAATGGGTGTCTGCCGACCACATATGGGCCGGTCAAGATAGGTTTTTACCCCCTCTC
GGCTGCATCCTCTAAGTGGAAAGAAATTGCAGGTCGTAGAAGCGCGTTGAAGCCTGAGAGTTGCACAGGA
GTTGCAACCCGGTAGCCTTGTTCACGACGAGAGGAGACCTAGTTGGCACGTCGCGGATGGGGATCGCTGA
AGACTCAGCGCAGCGGGAGGATCCAAGCCTCATACGTCAACCCGCAGGACGGTGTGAGGTACTACGCGCT
GCAGACCTACGACAACAAGATGGACGCCGAAGCCTGGCTCGCGGGCGAGAAGCGGCTCATCGAGATGGAG
ACCTGGACCCCTCCACAGGACCGGGCGAAGAAGGCAGCCGCCAGCGCCATCACGCTGGAGGAGTACACCC
GGAAGTGGCTCGTGGAGCGCGACCTCGCAGACGGCACCAGGGATCTGTACAGCGGGCACGCGGAGCGCCG
CATCTACCCGGTGCTAGGTGAAGTGGCGGTCACAGAGATGACGCCAGCTCTGGTGCGTGCGTGGTGGGCC
GGGATGGGTAGGAAGCACCCGACTGCCCGCCGGCATGCCTACAACGTCCTCCGGGCGGTGATGAACACAG
CGGTCGAGGACAAGCTGATCGCAGAGAACCCGTGCCGGATCGAGCAGAAGGCAGCCGATGAGCGCGACGT
AGAGGCGCTGACGCCTGAGGAGCTGGACATCGTCGCCGCTGAGATCTTCGAGCACTACCGGATCGCGGCA
TACATCCTGGCGTGGACGAGCCTCCGGTTCGGAGAGCTGATCGAGCTTCGCCGCAAGGACATCGTGGACG
ACGGCATGACGATGAAGCTCCGGGTGCGCCGTGGCGCTTCCCGCGTGGGGAACAAGATCGTCGTTGGCAA
CGCCAAGACCGTCCGGTCGAAGCGTCCTGTGACGGTTCCGCCTCACGTCGCGGAGATGATCCGAGCGCAC
ATGAAGGACCGTACGAAGATGAACAAGGGCCCCGAGGCATTCCTGGTGACCACGACGCAGGGCAACCGGC
TGTCGAAGTCCGCGTTCACCAAGTCGCTGAAGCGTGGCTACGCCAAGATCGGTCGGCCGGAACTCCGCAT
CCACGACCTCCGCGCTGTCGGCGCTACGTTCGCCGCTCAGGCAGGTGCGACGACCAAGGAGCTGATGGCC
CGTCTCGGTCACACGACTCCTAGGATGGCGATGAAGTACCAGATGGCGTCTGAGGCCCGCGACGAGGCTA
TCGCTGAGGCGATGTCCAAGCTGGCCAAGACCTCCTGAAACGCAAAAAGCCCCCCTCCCAAGGACACTGA
GTCCTAAAGAGGGGGGTTTCTTGTCAGTACGCGAAGAACCACGCCTGGCCGCGAGCGCCAGCACCGCCGC
TCTGTGCGGAGACCTGGGCACCAGCCCCGCCGCCGCCAGGAGCATTGCCGTTCCCGCCAGAAATCTAGAC
GGTGACCACAACGCGCCCGCTTTGATCGGGGACGTCGAAATATTGGATCGTCGGCACCGTCACGGCCGTG
GGAGGCGGCACGATCCGCGACGTGATGATCGGCCGCATCCCCACGGTGCTGCGCAGTGAGCTCTACGCCA
TCCCGGCGTTGATCTGTGCGTTCGCACGCACAGGCCCGGTGTGAGAAGGGTCTCTGACGAGCGGGAGAAC
TCCCTATCAGTGATAGAGTTTGTCCTCCCTATCAGTGATAGATAGGCTTAAGGAG
