>Addgene plasmid #174927 | pMSR:MSMEG_0876:Dendra | depositor partial sequence | sequence record 339321 | partial
ATGACCAAATGGACCACCGCCAGGATTCCCGATCAAACAGGCCGCGTCGCGATCGTCACGGGCGCCAACA
CCGGCCTGGGCCTCGAAACCGCGAAGGCGCTCGCCGCCAAGGGCGCCCATGTGGTGCTCGCGGTACGCAA
TCTGGACAAGGGCAAGGCCGCGGTCGACTGGATCGCGCGCAGCGCGCCCACCGCCGATCTGGAGTTGCAG
CAGCTCGACCTGGGCTCGCTGGCCTCGGTGCGCGCAGCCGCCGACGACCTCAAGGGCAAGTTCGACCGGA
TCGACCTGCTCGTCAACAATGCAGGCGTCATGTGGCCGCCGCGACAGACCACCGCGGACGGTTTCGAGCT
GCAGTTCGGCACCAACCATCTGGGCCACTTCGCGCTGACCGGCCTGCTGCTCGATCGCATGCTGACGGTT
CCGGGCTCACGCGTCGTGACGGTCAGCAGCCAAGGCCACCGCATCCTCGCGGCGATCCACTTCGACGATC
TGCAGTGGGAACGCCGCTACAACCGGGTCGCGGCGTACGGGCAGTCGAAGTTGGCCAACCTGCTGTTCAC
CTATGAGCTGCAGCGCCGCCTCACCGGTCACCAGACCACGGCCCTGGCCGCTCATCCGGGCGCGTCGAAC
ACCGAACTCGCGCGCCACCTGCCTGGCGCGCTGGAGCGTCTCGTGACCCCGCTGGCGCAGGACGCCGCCC
TCGGGGCGCTGCCGACCCTGCGCGCCGCGACCGATCCCGGCGCCCTCGGTGGGCAGTACTTCGGCCCCGA
CGGGATCGGCGAGACGCGGGGCTACCCCAAGGTGGTGGCGTCCAGCGCCCAGTCGCACGACGCCGATCTG
CAGCGGAGGCTGTGGGCGGTGTCCGAGGAACTCACGGGCGTGACGTTCCCCGTCGGCGAGGCGTTGCAGC
AGGCC
